Addgene plasmid #235799: pME_G_0_1_015_5C5SR
Purpose: 5' Connector 6 Short Reverse in the M1 position used to dictate position for lvl2 assembly
Depositing lab: Tobias Erb. Depositing organization: Max Planck Institute for Terrestrial Microbiology. Publication: A modular high-throughput approach for advancing synthetic biology in the chloroplast of Chlamydomonas. Inckemann RM, Chotel T, Burgis M, Brinkmann CK, Andreas L, Baumann J, Sharma P, Klose M, Barrett J, Ries F, Paczia N, Glatter T, Mackinder LCM, Willmund F, Erb TJ. Nat Plants. 2025 Nov;11(11):2332-2349. doi: 10.1038/s41477-025-02126-2. Epub 2025 Nov 3. PubMed 41184475.
Backbone
  Vector backbone: pME_Cp_UAV_GFP
  Backbone size w/o insert (bp): 2101
  Vector type: Synthetic Biology
Growth in bacteria
  Bacterial resistance: Chloramphenicol, 25 μg/mL
  Growth temperature: 37°C
  Growth strain: DH5alpha
  Copy number: High Copy
Gene/Insert
  Gene/Insert name: 5' Connector 6 Short Reverse
  Species: Synthetic
  Insert size (bp): 19
  Mutation: none
  Cloning method: Restriction Enzyme; 5′ cloning site BsaI (destroyed during cloning); 3′ cloning site BsaI (destroyed during cloning)
  Sequencing primers: 5′ CGTATCACGAGGCAGAATTTC; 3′ CCTGCATAACGCGAAGTAATC
Terms and licenses: Academic/Nonprofit Terms; Industry Terms: Not Available to Industry
Depositor comments: Please visit https://doi.org/10.1101/2024.05.08.593163 for bioRxiv preprint.
How to cite: pME_G_0_1_015_5C5SR was a gift from Tobias Erb (Addgene plasmid # 235799 ; http://n2t.net/addgene:235799 ; RRID:Addgene_235799)
