[The description below was written by a language model from this plasmid's Addgene catalogue record and pLannotate feature annotations shown in this document.]
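Description:
pME_G_0_1_015_5C5SR is a small synthetic-biology part plasmid from a modular, Golden Gate-style cloning toolkit developed for engineering the chloroplast of Chlamydomonas. It is built on the pME_Cp_UAV_GFP acceptor backbone (about 2.1 kb). The backbone name suggests a GFP dropout cassette that the part replaces, although the record does not state this and no GFP feature is annotated in the sequenced plasmid. The plasmid is maintained in E. coli through a high-copy ColE1/pUC-type origin and is selected with chloramphenicol. Resistance comes from a cat gene driven by its native promoter and followed by the lambda t0 terminator.

The payload is a 19 bp synthetic connector, listed as "5' Connector 6 Short Reverse", inserted through BsaI sites that were destroyed during cloning. It is too short to be picked up as a feature, so the annotation table shows only backbone elements. The insertion region lies between a BioBrick prefix and suffix. These are flanked by a putative bacterial terminator and the his operon terminator, which insulate the cloning site from transcriptional read-through. The plasmid carries no promoter, coding sequence or reporter as cargo.

According to the record, the connector occupies the M1 position and dictates where a unit is placed during level 2 assembly. In other words, it is a positional linker that sets the order, and by its name presumably the reverse orientation, of a transcription unit when several units are combined into a multigene construct. The plasmid name reads "5C5SR" while the catalogue fields refer to connector 6, and the record does not explain this discrepancy.
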