Features (pLannotate 1.2.2; 8 found; start..end, strand, type, name):
     44..63      +  misc_feature   BioBrick suffix: universal suffix for all parts
     64..121     +  terminator     his operon terminator: This putative transcriptin terminator from the E. coli his operon has a 2-bp deletion introduced during synthesis. Its efficiency has not been determined.
    316..904     -  rep_origin     ori: high-copy-number ColE1/pMB1/pBR322/pUC origin of replication
   1087..1181    -  terminator     lambda t0 terminator: transcription terminator from phage lambda
   1205..1861    -  CDS            cat: CAT_ECOLX - Experimental evidence at protein level: Swiss-Prot protein existence level 1. This enzyme is an effector of chloramphenicol resistance in bacteria. From Escherichia coli. This protein is used as a marker in many commonly used cloning vectors, such as pACYC184.
   1862..1959    -  promoter       cat promoter: promoter of the E. coli cat gene encoding chloramphenicol acetyltransferase
   2045..2088    -  terminator     bacterial terminator: putative bacterial transcription terminator
   2091..2112    +  misc_feature   BioBrick prefix: BioBrick prefix for parts that do not start with "ATG"
>Addgene plasmid #235799 | pME_G_0_1_015_5C5SR | addgene full sequence | sequence record 475794 | Addgene NGS Result
GGTCTCGAACACGTCTCGTACCGGAGAGAGACCACTCATCGCGACTAGTAGCGGCCGCTGCAGTCCGGCA
AAAAAGGGCAAGGTGTCACCACCCTGCCCTTTTTCTTTAAAACCGAAAAGATTACTTCGCGTTATGCAGG
CTTCCTCGCTCACTGACTCGCTGCGCTCGGTCGTTCGGCTGCGGCGAGCGGTATCAGCTCACTCAAAGGC
GGTAATACGGTTATCCACAGAATCAGGGGATAACGCAGGAAAGAACATGTGAGCAAAAGGCCAGCAAAAG
GCCAGGAACCGTAAAAAGGCCGCGTTGCTGGCGTTTTTCCACAGGCTCCGCCCCCCTGACGAGCATCACA
AAAATCGACGCTCAAGTCAGAGGTGGCGAAACCCGACAGGACTATAAAGATACCAGGCGTTTCCCCCTGG
AAGCTCCCTCGTGCGCTCTCCTGTTCCGACCCTGCCGCTTACCGGATACCTGTCCGCCTTTCTCCCTTCG
GGAAGCGTGGCGCTTTCTCATAGCTCACGCTGTAGGTATCTCAGTTCGGTGTAGGTCGTTCGCTCCAAGC
TGGGCTGTGTGCACGAACCCCCCGTTCAGCCCGACCGCTGCGCCTTATCCGGTAACTATCGTCTTGAGTC
CAACCCGGTAAGACACGACTTATCGCCACTGGCAGCAGCCACTGGTAACAGGATTAGCAGAGCGAGGTAT
GTAGGCGGTGCTACAGAGTTCTTGAAGTGGTGGCCTAACTACGGCTACACTAGAAGAACAGTATTTGGTA
TCTGCGCTCTGCTGAAGCCAGTTACCTTCGGAAAAAGAGTTGGTAGCTCTTGATCCGGCAAACAAACCAC
CGCTGGTAGCGGTGGTTTTTTTGTTTGCAAGCAGCAGATTACGCGCAGAAAAAAAGGATCTCAAGAAGAT
CCTTTGATCTTTTCTACGGGGTCTGACGCTCAGTGGAACGAAAACTCACGTTAAGGGATTTTGGTCATGA
GATTATCAAAAAGGATCTTCACCTAGATCCTTTTAAATTAAAAATGAAGTTTTAAATCAATCTAAAGTAT
ATATGAGTAAACTTGGTCTGACAGCTCGAGGCTTGGATTCTCACCAATAAAAAACGCCCGGCGGCAACCG
AGCGTTCTGAACAAATCCAGATGGAGTTCTGAGGTCATTACTGGATCTATCAACAGGAGTCCAAGCGAGC
TCGATATCAAATTACGCCCCGCCCTGCCACTCGTCGCAGTACTGTTGTAATTCATTAAGCATTCTGCCGA
CATGGAAGCCATCACAAACGGCATGATGAACCTGAATCGCCAGCGGCATCAGCACCTTGTCGCCTTGCGT
ATAATATTTGCCCATGGTGAAAACGGGGGCGAAGAAGTTGTCCATATTGGCCACGTTTAAATCAAAACTG
GTGAAACTCACCCAGGGATTGGCTGATACGAAAAACATATTCTCAATAAACCCTTTAGGGAAATAGGCCA
GGTTTTCACCGTAACACGCCACATCTTGCGAATATATGTGTAGAAACTGCCGGAAATCGTCGTGGTATTC
ACTCCAGAGTGATGAAAACGTTTCAGTTTGCTCATGGAAAACGGTGTAACAAGGGTGAACACTATCCCAT
ATCACCAGCTCACCGTCTTTCATTGCCATACGAAATTCCGGATGAGCATTCATCAGGCGGGCAAGAATGT
GAATAAAGGCCGGATAAAACTTGTGCTTATTTTTCTTTACGGTCTTTAAAAAGGCCGTAATATCCAGCTG
AACGGTCTGGTTATAGGTACATTGAGCAACTGACTGAAATGCCTCAAAATGTTCTTTACGATGCCATTGG
GATATATCAACGGTGGTATATCCAGTGATTTTTTTCTCCATTTTAGCTTCCTTAGCTCCTGAAAATCTCG
ATAACTCAAAAAATACGCCCGGTAGTGATCTTATTTCATTATGGTGAAAGTTGGAACCTCTTACGTGCCC
GATCAACTCGAGTGCCACCTGACGTCTAAGAAACCATTATTATCATGACATTAACCTATAAAAATAGGCG
TATCACGAGGCAGAATTTCAGATAAAAAAAATCCTTAGCTTTCGCTAAGGATGATTTCTGGAATTCGCGG
CCGCTTCTAGAGCGATGAGT
